>Addgene plasmid #226582 | mNeonGreen-Sec31A | addgene full sequence | sequence record 451899 | Addgene NGS Result
CCAGGGGGAAACGCCTGGTATCTTTATAGTCCTGTCGGGTTTCGCCACCTCTGACTTGAGCGTCGATTTT
TGTGATGCTCGTCAGGGGGGCGGAGCCTATGGAAAAACGCCAGCAACGCGGCCTTTTTACGGTTCCTGGC
CTTTTGCTGGCCTTTTGCTCACATGTTCTTTCCTGCGTTATCCCCTGATTCTGTGGATAACCGTATTACC
GCCATGCATTAGTTATTAATAGTAATCAATTACGGGGTCATTAGTTCATAGCCCATATATGGAGTTCCGC
GTTACATAACTTACGGTAAATGGCCCGCCTGGCTGACCGCCCAACGACCCCCGCCCATTGACGTCAATAA
TGACGTATGTTCCCATAGTAACGCCAATAGGGACTTTCCATTGACGTCAATGGGTGGAGTATTTACGGTA
AACTGCCCACTTGGCAGTACATCAAGTGTATCATATGCCAAGTACGCCCCCTATTGACGTCAATGACGGT
AAATGGCCCGCCTGGCATTATGCCCAGTACATGACCTTATGGGACTTTCCTACTTGGCAGTACATCTACG
TATTAGTCATCGCTATTACCATGGTGATGCGGTTTTGGCAGTACATCAATGGGCGTGGATAGCGGTTTGA
CTCACGGGGATTTCCAAGTCTCCACCCCATTGACGTCAATGGGAGTTTGTTTTGGCACCAAAATCAACGG
GACTTTCCAAAATGTCGTAACAACTCCGCCCCATTGACGCAAATGGGCGGTAGGCGTGTACGGTGGGAGG
TCTATATAAGCAGAGCTGGTTTAGTGAACCGTCAGATCCGCTAGCGCTACCGGTCGCCACCATGGTGAGC
AAGGGCGAGGAGGATAACATGGCCTCTCTCCCAGCGACACATGAGTTACACATCTTTGGCTCCATCAACG
GTGTGGACTTTGACATGGTGGGTCAGGGCACCGGCAATCCAAATGATGGTTATGAGGAGTTAAACCTGAA
GTCCACCAAGGGTGACCTCCAGTTCTCCCCCTGGATTCTGGTCCCTCATATCGGGTATGGCTTCCATCAG
TACCTGCCCTACCCTGACGGGATGTCGCCTTTCCAGGCCGCCATGGTAGATGGCTCCGGCTACCAAGTCC
ATCGCACAATGCAGTTTGAAGATGGTGCCTCCCTTACTGTTAACTACCGCTACACCTACGAGGGAAGCCA
CATCAAAGGAGAGGCCCAGGTGAAGGGGACTGGTTTCCCTGCTGACGGTCCTGTGATGACCAACTCGCTG
ACCGCTGCGGACTGGTGCAGGTCGAAGAAGACTTACCCCAACGACAAAACCATCATCAGTACCTTTAAGT
GGAGTTACACCACTGGAAATGGCAAGCGCTACCGGAGCACTGCGCGGACCACCTACACCTTTGCCAAGCC
AATGGCGGCTAACTATCTGAAGAACCAGCCGATGTACGTGTTCCGTAAGACGGAGCTCAAGCACTCCAAG
ACCGAGCTCAACTTCAAGGAGTGGCAAAAGGCCTTTACCGATGTGATGGGCATGGACGAGCTGTACAAGT
CCGGACTCAGATCTCGAGCTCAAGCTTCGAATTCGATGAAGTTAAAGGAAGTAGATCGTACAGCCATGCA
GGCATGGAGCCCTGCCCAGAATCACCCCATTTACCTAGCAACAGGAACATCTGCTCAGCAATTGGATGCA
ACATTTAGTACGAATGCTTCCCTTGAGATATTTGAATTAGACCTCTCTGATCCATCCTTGGATATGAAAT
CTTGTGCCACATTCTCCTCTTCTCACAGGTACCACAAGTTGATTTGGGGGCCTTATAAAATGGATTCCAA
AGGAGATGTCTCTGGAGTTCTGATTGCAGGTGGTGAAAATGGAAATATTATTCTCTATGATCCTTCTAAA
ATTATAGCTGGAGACAAGGAAGTTGTGATTGCCCAGAATGACAAGCATACTGGCCCAGTGAGAGCCTTGG
ATGTGAACATTTTCCAGACTAATCTGGTAGCTTCTGGTGCTAATGAATCTGAAATCTACATATGGGATCT
AAATAATTTTGCAACCCCAATGACACCAGGAGCCAAAACACAGCCGCCAGAAGATATCAGCTGCATTGCA
TGGAACAGACAAGTTCAGCATATTTTAGCATCAGCCAGTCCCAGTGGCCGGGCCACTGTATGGGATCTTA
GGAAAAATGAGCCAATCATCAAAGTCAGTGACCATAGTAACAGAATGCATTGTTCTGGGTTGGCATGGCA
TCCTGATGTTGCTACTCAGATGGTCCTTGCCTCCGAGGATGACCGGTTACCAGTGATCCAGATGTGGGAT
CTTCGATTTGCTTCCTCTCCACTTCGTGTCCTGGAAAACCATGCCAGGGGGATTTTGGCAATTGCTTGGA
GCATGGCAGATCCTGAATTGTTACTGAGCTGTGGAAAAGATGCTAAGATTCTCTGCTCCAATCCAAACAC
AGGAGAGGTGTTATATGAACTTCCCACCAACACACAGTGGTGCTTCGATATTCAGTGGTGTCCCCGAAAT
CCTGCTGTCTTATCAGCTGCTTCGTTTGATGGGCGTATCAGTGTTTATTCTATCATGGGAGGAAGCACAG
ATGGTTTAAGACAGAAACAAGTTGACAAGCTTTCATCATCTTTTGGGAATCTTGATCCCTTTGGCACAGG
ACAGCCCCTTCCTCCGTTACAAATTCCACAGCAGACTGCTCAGCATAGTATAGTGCTGCCTCTGAAGAAG
CCGCCCAAGTGGATTCGAAGGCCTGTTGGTGCTTCTTTTTCATTTGGAGGCAAACTGGTTACGTTTGAGA
ATGTCAGAATGCCTTCTCATCAGGGAGCTGAGCAGCAGCAGCAGCAGCACCATGTGTTCATTAGTCAGGT
TGTAACAGAAAAGGAGTTCCTCAGCCGATCAGACCAACTTCAGCAGGCTGTGCAGTCACAAGGATTTATC
AATTATTGCCAAAAAAAAATTGATGCTTCTCAGACTGAATTTGAGAAAAATGTGTGGTCCTTTTTGAAGG
TAAACTTTGAGGATGATTCTCGTGGAAAATACCTTGAACTTCTAGGATACAGAAAAGAAGATCTAGGAAA
GAAGATTGCTTTGGCCTTGAACAAAGTGGATGGAGCCAATGTGGCTCTTAAAGACTCTGACCAAGTAGCA
CAGAGTGATGGGGAGGAGAGCCCTGCTGCTGAAGAGCAGCTCTTGGGAGAGCACATTAAAGAGGAAAAAG
AAGAATCTGAATTTCTACCCTCATCTGGAGGAACATTTAATATCTCTGTCAGTGGGGACATTGATGGTTT
AATTACTCAGGCTTTGCTGACGGGCAATTTTGAGAGTGCTGTTGACCTTTGTTTACATGATAACCGCATG
GCCGATGCCATTATATTGGCCATAGCAGGTGGACAAGAACTCTTGGCTCGAACCCAGAAAAAATACTTCG
CAAAATCCCAAAGCAAAATTACCAGGCTCATCACTGCAGTGGTGATGAAGAACTGGAAAGAGATTGTTGA
GTCTTGTGATCTTAAAAATTGGAGAGAGGCTTTAGCTGCAGTATTGACTTATGCAAAGCCGGATGAATTT
TCAGCCCTTTGTGATCTTTTGGGAACCAGGCTTGAAAATGAAGGAGATAGCCTCCTGCAGACTCAAGCAT
GTCTCTGCTATATTTGTGCGGGGAATGTAGAGAAATTAGTTGCATGTTGGACTAAAGCTCAAGATGGAAG
CCACCCTTTGTCACTTCAGGATCTGATTGAGAAAGTTGTCATCCTGCGAAAAGCTGTGCAACTCACTCAA
GCCATGGACACTAGTACTGTAGGAGTTCTCTTGGCTGCGAAGATGAGTCAGTATGCCAATTTGTTGGCAG
CTCAGGGCAGTATTGCTGCAGCCTTGGCTTTTCTTCCTGACAACACCAACCAGCCAAATATCATGCAGCT
TCGTGACAGACTTTGTAGAGCACAAGGAGAGCCTGTAGCAGGACATGAATCACCTAAAATTCCGTACGAG
AAACAGCAGCTCCCCAAGGGCAGGCCTGGACCAGTTGCTGGCCACCACCAGATGCCAAGAGTTCAAACTC
AACAATATTATCCCCATGGAGAAAATCCTCCACCTCCGGGTTTCATAATGCATGGAAATGTTAATCCAAA
TGCTGCTGGTCAGCTTCCCACATCTCCAGGTCATATGCACACCCAGGTACCACCTTATCCACAGCCACAG
CCTTATCAACCAGCCCAGCCGTATCCCTTCGGAACAGGGGGGTCAGCAATGTATCGACCTCAGCAGCCTG
TTGCTCCTCCTACTTCAAACGCTTACCCTAACACCCCTTACATATCTTCTGCTTCTTCCTATACTGGGCA
GTCTCAGCTGTACGCAGCACAGCACCAGGCCTCTTCACCTACCTCCAGCCCTGCTACTTCTTTCCCTCCT
CCCCCTTCCTCTGGAGCATCCTTCCAGCATGGCGGACCAGGAGCTCCACCATCATCTTCAGCTTATGCAC
TGCCTCCTGGAACAACAGGTACACTGCCTGCTGCCAGTGAGCTGCCTGCGTCCCAAAGAACAGGTCCTCA
GAATGGTTGGAATGACCCTCCAGCTTTGAACAGAGTACCCAAAAAGAAGAAGATGCCTGAAAACTTCATG
CCTCCTGTTCCCATCACATCACCAATCATGAACCCGTTGGGTGACCCCCAGTCACAAATGCTGCAGCAAC
AGCCTTCAGCTCCAGTACCACTGTCAAGCCAGTCTTCATTCCCACAGCCACATCTTCCAGGTGGCCAGCC
CTTCCATGGCGTACAGCAACCTCTTGGTCAAACAGGCATGCCACCATCTTTTTCAAAGCCCAATATTGAA
GGTGCCCCAGGGGCTCCTATTGGAAATACCTTCCAGCATGTGCAGTCTTTGCCAACAAAAAAAATTACCA
AGAAACCTATTCCAGATGAGCACCTCATTCTAAAGACCACATTTGAGGATCTTATTCAGCGCTGCCTTTC
TTCAGCAACAGACCCTCAAACCAAGAGGAAGCTAGATGATGCCAGCAAACGTTTGGAGTTTCTGTATGAT
AAACTTAGGGAACAGACACTTTCACCAACAATCACCAGTGGTTTACACAACATTGCAAGGAGCATTGAAA
CTCGAAACTACTCAGAAGGATTGACCATGCATACCCACATAGTTAGCACCAGCAACTTCAGTGAGACCTC
TGCTTTCATGCCAGTTCTCAAAGTTGTTCTCACCCAGGCCAATAAGCTGGGTGTCTAAGGATCCACCGGA
TCTAGATAACTGATCATAATCAGCCATACCACATTTGTAGAGGTTTTACTTGCTTTAAAAAACCTCCCAC
ACCTCCCCCTGAACCTGAAACATAAAATGAATGCAATTGTTGTTGTTAACTTGTTTATTGCAGCTTATAA
TGGTTACAAATAAAGCAATAGCATCACAAATTTCACAAATAAAGCATTTTTTTCACTGCATTCTAGTTGT
GGTTTGTCCAAACTCATCAATGTATCTTAAGGCGTAAATTGTAAGCGTTAATATTTTGTTAAAATTCGCG
TTAAATTTTTGTTAAATCAGCTCATTTTTTAACCAATAGGCCGAAATCGGCAAAATCCCTTATAAATCAA
AAGAATAGACCGAGATAGGGT
[37 nt withheld, positions 5622-5658]
AAAGAACGTGGACTCCAACGTCAAAGG
[49 nt withheld, positions 5686-5734]
T
[91 nt withheld, positions 5736-5826]
G
[124 nt withheld, positions 5828-5951]
CAGGTGGCACTTTTCGGGGAAATGTGCGCGGAACCCCTATTTGTTTATTTTTCTAAATACATTCAAATAT
GTATCCGCTCATGAGACAATAACCCTGATAAATGCTTCAATAATATTGAAAAAGGAAGAGTCCTGAGGCG
GAAAGAACCAGCTGTGGAATGTGTGTCAGTTAGGGTGTGGAAAGTCCCCAGGCTCCCCAGCAGGCAGAAG
TATGCAAAGCATGCATCTCAATTAGTCAGCAACCAGGTGTGGAAAGTCCCCAGGCTCCCCAGCAGGCAGA
AGTATGCAAAGCATGCATCTCAATTAGTCAGCAACCATAGTCCCGCCCCTAACTCCGCCCATCCCGCCCC
TAACTCCGCCCAGTTCCGCCCATTCTCCGCCCCATGGCTGACTAATTTTTTTTATTTATGCAGAGGCCGA
GGCCGCCTCGGCCTCTGAGCTATTCCAGAAGTAGTGAGGAGGCTTTTTTGGAGGCCTAGGCTTTTGCAAA
GATCGATCAAGAGACAGGATGAGGATCGTTTCGCATGATTGAACAAGATGGATTGCACGCAGGTTCTCCG
GCCGCTTGGGTGGAGAGGCTATTCGGCTATGACTGGGCACAACAGACAATCGGCTGCTCTGATGCCGCCG
TGTTCCGGCTGTCAGCGCAGGGGCGCCCGGTTCTTTTTGTCAAGACCGACCTGTCCGGTGCCCTGAATGA
ACTGCAAGACGAGGCAGCGCGGCTATCGTGGCTGGCCACGACGGGCGTTCCTTGCGCAGCTGTGCTCGAC
GTTGTCACTGAAGCGGGAAGGGACTGGCTGCTATTGGGCGAAGTGCCGGGGCAGGATCTCCTGTCATCTC
ACCTTGCTCCTGCCGAGAAAGTATCCATCATGGCTGATGCAATGCGGCGGCTGCATACGCTTGATCCGGC
TACCTGCCCATTCGACCACCAAGCGAAACATCGCATCGAGCGAGCACGTACTCGGATGGAAGCCGGTCTT
GTCGATCAGGATGATCTGGACGAAGAGCATCAGGGGCTCGCGCCAGCCGAACTGTTCGCCAGGCTCAAGG
CGAGCATGCCCGACGGCGAGGATCTCGTCGTGACCCATGGCGATGCCTGCTTGCCGAATATCATGGTGGA
AAATGGCCGCTTTTCTGGATTCATCGACTGTGGCCGGCTGGGTGTGGCGGACCGCTATCAGGACATAGCG
TTGGCTACCCGTGATATTGCTGAAGAGCTTGGCGGCGAATGGGCTGACCGCTTCCTCGTGCTTTACGGTA
TCGCCGCTCCCGATTCGCAGCGCATCGCCTTCTATCGCCTTCTTGACGAGTTCTTCTGAGCGGGACTCTG
GGGTTCGAAATGACCGACCAAGCGACGCCCAACCTGCCATCACGAGATTTCGATTCCACCGCCGCCTTCT
ATGAAAGGTTGGGCTTCGGAATCGTTTTCCGGGACGCCGGCTGGATGATCCTCCAGCGCGGGGATCTCAT
GCTGGAGTTCTTCGCCCACCCTAGGGGGAGGCTAACTGAAACACGGAAGGAGACAATACCGGAAGGAACC
CGCGCTATGACGGCAATAAAAAGACAGAATAAAACGCACGGTGTTGGGTCGTTTGTTCATAAACGCGGGG
TTCGGTCCCAGGGCTGGCACTCTGTCGATACCCCACCGAGACCCCATTGGGGCCAATACGCCCGCGTTTC
TTCCTTTTCCCCACCCCACCCCCCAAGTTCGGGTGAAGGCCCAGGGCTCGCAGCCAACGTCGGGGCGGCA
GGCCCTGCCATAGCCTCAGGTTACTCATATATACTTTAGATTGATTTAAAACTTCATTTTTAATTTAAAA
GGATCTAGGTGAAGATCCTTTTTGATAATCTCATGACCAAAATCCCTTAACGTGAGTTTTCGTTCCACTG
AGCGTCAGACCCCGTAGAAAAGATCAAAGGATCTTCTTGAGATCCTTTTTTTCTGCGCGTAATCTGCTGC
TTGCAAACAAAAAAACCACCGCTACCAGCGGTGGTTTGTTTGCCGGATCAAGAGCTACCAACTCTTTTTC
CGAAGGTAACTGGCTTCAGCAGAGCGCAGATACCAAATACTGTTCTTCTAGTGTAGCCGTAGTTAGGCCA
CCACTTCAAGAACTCTGTAGCACCGCCTACATACCTCGCTCTGCTAATCCTGTTACCAGTGGCTGCTGCC
AGTGGCGATAAGTCGTGTCTTACCGGGTTGGACTCAAGACGATAGTTACCGGATAAGGCGCAGCGGTCGG
GCTGAACGGGGGGTTCGTGCACACAGCCCAGCTTGGAGCGAACGACCTACACCGAACTGAGATACCTACA
GCGTGAGCTATGAGAAAGCGCCACGCTTCCCGAAGGGAGAAAGGCGGACAGGTATCCGGTAAGCGGCAGG
GTCGGAACAGGAGAGCGCACGAGGGAGCTT
Features (pLannotate 1.2.2; 15 found; start..end, strand, type, name):
    280..583     +  enhancer       CMV enhancer: human cytomegalovirus immediate early enhancer
    584..787     +  promoter       CMV promoter: human cytomegalovirus (CMV) immediate early promoter
    832..1539    +  CDS            mNeonGreen: mNeonGreen is a basic (constitutively fluorescent) green/yellow fluorescent protein published in 2013, derived from Branchiostoma lanceolatum. It is reported to be a very rapidly-maturing monomer with moderate acid sensitivity.
   1540..1574    +  misc_feature   MCS (fragment): multiple cloning site
   1576..5235    +  CDS            SEC31A: SC31A_HUMAN - Also known as KIAA0905, SEC31L1. Experimental evidence at protein level: Swiss-Prot protein existence level 1. Component of the coat protein complex II (COPII) which promotes the formation of transport vesicles from the endoplasmic reticulum (ER) (PubMed:10788476). The coat has two main functions, the physical deformation of the endoplasmic reticulum membrane into vesicles and the selection of cargo molecules (By similarity). From Homo sapiens (Human).
   5261..5345    +  CDS            large T antigen (fragment): large T antigen from SV40 (simian virus 40)
   5368..5489    +  polyA_signal   SV40 poly(A) signal: SV40 polyadenylation signal
   5523..5951    -  rep_origin     f1 ori (sequence partly withheld): f1 bacteriophage origin of replication; arrow indicates direction of (+) strand synthesis
   5978..6082    +  promoter       AmpR promoter: bla
   6084..6441    +  promoter       SV40 promoter: SV40 enhancer and early promoter
   6476..7270    +  CDS            NeoR/KanR: aminoglycoside phosphotransferase from Tn5; aph(3')-II (or nptII); confers resistance to neomycin, kanamycin, and G418 (Geneticin®)
   7291..7443    +  CDS            ble (fragment): BLE_KLEPN - Experimental evidence at protein level: Swiss-Prot protein existence level 1. Binding protein with a strong affinity to the bleomycin family of antibiotics. Binds to CL990; an antimitotic-antibiotic compound. From Klebsiella pneumoniae.
   7502..7549    +  polyA_signal   HSV TK poly(A) signal: herpes simplex virus thymidine kinase polyadenylation signal (Cole and Stacy, 1985)
   7640..7656    -  polyA_signal   bGH poly(A) signal (fragment): bovine growth hormone polyadenylation signal
   7878..105     +  rep_origin     ori (across the origin): high-copy-number ColE1/pMB1/pBR322/pUC origin of replication
