[The description below was written by a language model from this plasmid's Addgene catalogue record and pLannotate feature annotations shown in this document.]
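Description:
mNeonGreen-Sec31A is an 8.4 kb mammalian expression plasmid built on the mNeonGreen-C1 backbone, a C1-style fluorescent protein fusion vector. It is propagated in E. coli from a high-copy ColE1/pUC-type origin and selected with kanamycin. A single NeoR/KanR (Tn5 aminoglycoside phosphotransferase) gene serves both hosts. A bacterial bla-type promoter drives it for kanamycin resistance in bacteria, and the adjacent SV40 enhancer/early promoter, together with an HSV TK polyadenylation signal, drives it in mammalian cells, where it can confer G418 resistance. An f1 phage origin is also present. The short large T antigen, ble and bGH poly(A) fragments flagged by the annotation are probably backbone remnants or annotation matches rather than functional elements.

The payload is one fusion open reading frame under the human cytomegalovirus immediate early enhancer and promoter, terminated by an SV40 polyadenylation signal. The bright, rapidly maturing monomeric green/yellow fluorescent protein mNeonGreen lies at the 5′ end and is followed by a short remnant of the multiple cloning site that acts as a linker. Next comes the human SEC31A coding sequence, so the tag sits at the N terminus of Sec31A. The insert was introduced by restriction cloning, but the record does not give the sites used.

Sec31A is a component of the COPII coat, which deforms endoplasmic reticulum membrane into transport vesicles and helps select cargo. The tagged protein therefore serves as a fluorescent marker for COPII-coated structures and ER exit sites in transfected mammalian cells. This fits the associated study of vesicular and uncoated carriers in ER-to-Golgi transport.
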