Addgene plasmid #226582: mNeonGreen-Sec31A
Purpose: Encodes Sec31A protein labeled with mNeonGreen
Depositing lab: Gia Voeltz. Publication: Vesicular and uncoated Rab1-dependent cargo carriers facilitate ER to Golgi transport. Westrate LM, Hoyer MJ, Nash MJ, Voeltz GK. J Cell Sci. 2020 Jul 24;133(14). pii: jcs.239814. doi: 10.1242/jcs.239814. PubMed 32616562.
Backbone
  Vector backbone: mNeonGreen-C1
  Vector type: Mammalian Expression
Growth in bacteria
  Bacterial resistance: Kanamycin, 50 μg/mL
  Growth temperature: 37°C
  Growth strain: DH5alpha
  Copy number: High Copy
Gene/Insert
  Gene/Insert name: Sec31A (Protein transport protein)
  Species: H. sapiens (human)
  Entrez Gene: SEC31A (a.k.a. ABP125, ABP130, HPBKS, HSPC275, HSPC334, NEDSOSB, SEC31L1)
  Tag / fusion protein: mNeonGreen (N terminal on insert)
  Cloning method: Restriction Enzyme; 5′ cloning site Unknown (unknown if destroyed)
Terms and licenses: Academic/Nonprofit Terms; Industry Terms: Not Available to Industry
How to cite: mNeonGreen-Sec31A was a gift from Gia Voeltz (Addgene plasmid # 226582 ; http://n2t.net/addgene:226582 ; RRID:Addgene_226582)
